Addgene plasmid #24386: pcDNA3.1 Neo(+) hSUMF1
Depositing lab: Carolyn Bertozzi. Depositing organization: University of California, Berkeley. Publication: Site-specific chemical modification of recombinant proteins produced in mammalian cells by using the genetically encoded aldehyde tag. Wu P, Shui W, Carlson BL, Hu N, Rabuka D, Lee J, Bertozzi CR. Proc Natl Acad Sci U S A. 2009 Mar 3. 106(9):3000-5. 10.1073/pnas.0807820106 PubMed 19202059.
Backbone
  Vector backbone: pcDNA3.1 (+)
  Backbone manufacturer: Invitrogen
  Backbone size w/o insert (bp): 5428
  Vector type: Mammalian Expression
  Selectable markers: Neomycin (select with G418)
Growth in bacteria
  Bacterial resistance: Ampicillin, 100 μg/mL
  Growth temperature: 37°C
  Growth strain: DH5alpha
  Copy number: High Copy
Gene/Insert
  Gene/Insert name: hSUMF1 (alt names: human formylglycine generating enzyme; pcDNA3.1-hFGE)
  Species: H. sapiens (human)
  Insert size (bp): 1041
  Entrez Gene: SUMF1 (a.k.a. AAPA3037, FGE, UNQ3037)
  Cloning method: Restriction Enzyme; 5′ cloning site NheI (not destroyed); 3′ cloning site XhoI (not destroyed)
  Sequencing primers: 5′ T7; 3′ BGH-rev
Terms and licenses: Academic/Nonprofit Terms; Industry Terms: Not Available to Industry
How to cite: pcDNA3.1 Neo(+) hSUMF1 was a gift from Carolyn Bertozzi (Addgene plasmid # 24386 ; http://n2t.net/addgene:24386 ; RRID:Addgene_24386)
