[The description below was written by a language model from this plasmid's Addgene catalogue record and pLannotate feature annotations shown in this document.]
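Description:
pcDNA3.1 Neo(+) hSUMF1 is a mammalian expression plasmid built on the Invitrogen pcDNA3.1(+) backbone and carrying the human SUMF1 coding sequence, which encodes formylglycine-generating enzyme (FGE). The insert was placed between the NheI and XhoI sites of the polylinker, both of which remain intact. This puts it downstream of the human cytomegalovirus immediate-early enhancer and promoter and upstream of the bovine growth hormone polyadenylation signal for strong constitutive expression in transfected cells. A T7 promoter lies between the CMV promoter and the insert, so it can serve for in vitro transcription or as a sequencing primer site. The catalogue lists the insert as 1041 bp, whereas the annotated SUMF1 open reading frame in the 6,472 nt sequenced record spans roughly 1.1 kb. No epitope tag or reporter is annotated or listed.

The plasmid is maintained in E. coli at high copy through a ColE1/pUC-type origin and selected with ampicillin via the β-lactamase gene. An f1 origin is also present for single-stranded DNA production. For stable mammalian lines, an SV40 early promoter drives the neomycin phosphotransferase gene, terminated by an SV40 poly(A) signal, which allows G418 selection. Short fragment matches in the feature table (HIV-1 LTR, ble, lacI, bom) appear to be backbone remnants or annotation artefacts rather than functional parts.

FGE oxidises a specific cysteine in target proteins to formylglycine (3-oxoalanine). In line with the associated publication on the genetically encoded aldehyde tag, the construct's likely use is co-expression with aldehyde-tagged recombinant proteins in mammalian cells, supplying extra FGE so that more of the tag cysteine is converted to the reactive aldehyde used for site-specific chemical modification.
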