Features (pLannotate 1.2.2; 20 found; start..end, strand, type, name):
      1..380     +  enhancer       CMV enhancer: human cytomegalovirus immediate early enhancer
    381..584     +  promoter       CMV promoter: human cytomegalovirus (CMV) immediate early promoter
    580..613     +  LTR            5' LTR (truncated) (fragment): truncated 5' long terminal repeat (LTR) from HIV-1
    629..647     +  promoter       T7 promoter: promoter for bacteriophage T7 RNA polymerase
    667..1788    +  CDS            SUMF1: SUMF1_HUMAN - Experimental evidence at protein level: Swiss-Prot protein existence level 1. Oxidase that catalyzes the conversion of cysteine to 3- oxoalanine on target proteins, using molecular oxygen and an unidentified reducing agent (PubMed:12757706, PubMed:15657036, PubMed:15907468, PubMed:25931126, PubMed:16368756, PubMed:21224894). 3- oxoalanine modification, which is also named formylglycine (fGly), occurs in the maturation of arylsulfatases and some alkaline phosphatases that use the hydrated form of 3-oxoalanine as a catalytic nucleophile (PubMed:12757706, PubMed:15657036, PubMed:159
   1835..2059    +  polyA_signal   bGH poly(A) signal: bovine growth hormone polyadenylation signal
   2063..2084    +  promoter       SV40 promoter (fragment): SV40 enhancer and early promoter
   2105..2533    +  rep_origin     f1 ori (sequence partly withheld): f1 bacteriophage origin of replication; arrow indicates direction of (+) strand synthesis
   2547..2876    +  promoter       SV40 promoter: SV40 enhancer and early promoter
   2943..3734    +  CDS            neo: KKA2_KLEPN - Also known as kan, nptII. Experimental evidence at protein level: Swiss-Prot protein existence level 1. Resistance to kanamycin, neomycin, paromomycin, ribostamycin, butirosin and gentamicin B. From Klebsiella pneumoniae.
   3758..3916    +  CDS            ble (fragment): BLE_KLEPN - Experimental evidence at protein level: Swiss-Prot protein existence level 1. Binding protein with a strong affinity to the bleomycin family of antibiotics. Binds to CL990; an antimitotic-antibiotic compound. From Klebsiella pneumoniae.
   3911..4032    +  polyA_signal   SV40 poly(A) signal: SV40 polyadenylation signal
   4105..4121    -  protein_bind   lac operator: The lac repressor binds to the lac operator to inhibit transcription in E. coli. This inhibition can be relieved by adding lactose or isopropyl-β-D-thiogalactopyranoside (IPTG). lac repressor encoded by lacI
   4129..4159    -  promoter       lac promoter: promoter for the E. coli lac operon
   4174..4195    -  protein_bind   CAP binding site: CAP binding activates transcription in the presence of cAMP. E. coli catabolite activator protein
   4208..4300    -  CDS            lacI (fragment): lac repressor; lacI; The lac repressor binds to the lac operator to inhibit transcription in E. coli. This inhibition can be relieved by adding lactose or isopropyl-β-D-thiogalactopyranoside (IPTG).
   4483..5071    -  rep_origin     ori: high-copy-number ColE1/pMB1/pBR322/pUC origin of replication
   5242..6102    -  CDS            AmpR: β-lactamase; bla; confers resistance to ampicillin, carbenicillin, and related antibiotics
   6103..6207    -  promoter       AmpR promoter: bla
   6266..6318    -  misc_feature   bom (fragment): basis of mobility region from pBR322
>Addgene plasmid #24386 | pcDNA3.1 Neo(+) hSUMF1 | addgene full sequence | sequence record 243720 | Addgene NGS Result
GACATTGATTATTGACTAGTTATTAATAGTAATCAATTACGGGGTCATTAGTTCATAGCCCATATATGGA
GTTCCGCGTTACATAACTTACGGTAAATGGCCCGCCTGGCTGACCGCCCAACGACCCCCGCCCATTGACG
TCAATAATGACGTATGTTCCCATAGTAACGCCAATAGGGACTTTCCATTGACGTCAATGGGTGGAGTATT
TACGGTAAACTGCCCACTTGGCAGTACATCAAGTGTATCATATGCCAAGTACGCCCCCTATTGACGTCAA
TGACGGTAAATGGCCCGCCTGGCATTATGCCCAGTACATGACCTTATGGGACTTTCCTACTTGGCAGTAC
ATCTACGTATTAGTCATCGCTATTACCATGGTGATGCGGTTTTGGCAGTACATCAATGGGCGTGGATAGC
GGTTTGACTCACGGGGATTTCCAAGTCTCCACCCCATTGACGTCAATGGGAGTTTGTTTTGGCACCAAAA
TCAACGGGACTTTCCAAAATGTCGTAACAACTCCGCCCCATTGACGCAAATGGGCGGTAGGCGTGTACGG
TGGGAGGTCTATATAAGCAGAGCTCTCTGGCTAACTAGAGAACCCACTGCTTACTGGCTTATCGAAATTA
ATACGACTCACTATAGGGAGACCCAAGCTGGCTAGCATGGCTGCGCCCGCACTAGGGCTGGTGTGTGGAC
GTTGCCCTGAGCTGGGTCTCGTCCTCTTGCTGCTGCTGCTCTCGCTGCTGTGTGGAGCGGCAGGGAGCCA
GGAGGCCGGGACCGGTGCGGGCGCGGGGTCCCTTGCGGGTTCTTGCGGCTGCGGCACGCCCCAGCGGCCT
GGCGCCCATGGCAGTTCGGCAGCCGCTCACCGATACTCGCGGGAGGCTAACGCTCCGGGCCCCGTACCCG
GAGAGCGGCAACTCGCGCACTCAAAGATGGTCCCCATCCCTGCTGGAGTATTTACAATGGGCACAGATGA
TCCTCAGATAAAGCAGGATGGGGAAGCACCTGCGAGGAGAGTTACTATTGATGCCTTTTACATGGATGCC
TATGAAGTCAGTAATACTGAATTTGAGAAGTTTGTGAACTCAACTGGCTATTTGACAGAGGCTGAGAAGT
TTGGCGACTCCTTTGTCTTTGAAGGCATGTTGAGTGAGCAAGTGAAGACCAATATTCAACAGGCAGTTGC
AGCTGCTCCCTGGTGGTTACCTGTGAAAGGCGCTAACTGGAGACACCCAGAAGGGCCTGACTCTACTATT
CTGCACAGGCCGGATCATCCAGTTCTCCATGTGTCCTGGAATGATGCGGTTGCCTACTGCACTTGGGCAG
GGAAGCGGCTGCCCACGGAAGCTGAGTGGGAATACAGCTGTCGAGGAGGCCTGCATAATAGACTTTTCCC
CTGGGGCAACAAACTGCAGCCCAAAGGCCAGCATTATGCCAACATTTGGCAGGGCGAGTTTCCGGTGACC
AACACTGGTGAGGATGGCTTCCAAGGAACTGCGCCTGTTGATGCCTTCCCTCCCAATGGTTATGGCTTAT
ACAACATAGTGGGGAACGCATGGGAATGGACTTCAGACTGGTGGACTGTTCATCATTCTGTTGAAGAAAC
GCTTAACCCAAAAGGTCCCCCTTCTGGGAAAGACCGAGTGAAGAAAGGTGGATCCTACATGTGCCATAGG
TCTTATTGTTACAGGTATCGCTGTGCTGCTCGGAGCCAGAACACACCTGATAGCTCTGCTTCGAATCTGG
GATTCCGCTGTGCAGCCGACCGCCTGCCCACTATGGACTGACTCGAGTCTAGAGGGCCCGTTTAAACCCG
CTGATCAGCCTCGACTGTGCCTTCTAGTTGCCAGCCATCTGTTGTTTGCCCCTCCCCCGTGCCTTCCTTG
ACCCTGGAAGGTGCCACTCCCACTGTCCTTTCCTAATAAAATGAGGAAATTGCATCGCATTGTCTGAGTA
GGTGTCATTCTATTCTGGGGGGTGGGGTGGGGCAGGACAGCAAGGGGGAGGATTGGGAAGACAATAGCAG
GCATGCTGGGGATGCGGTGGGCTCTATGGCTTCTGAGGCGGAAAGAACCAGCTGGGGCTCTAGGGGGTAT
CCCC
[124 nt withheld, positions 2105-2228]
C
[91 nt withheld, positions 2230-2320]
A
[49 nt withheld, positions 2322-2370]
CCTTTGACGTTGGAGTCCACGTTCTTT
[37 nt withheld, positions 2398-2434]
ACCCTATCTCGGTCTATTCTTTTGATTTATAAGGGATTTTGCCGATTTCGGCCTATTGGTTAAAAAATGA
GCTGATTTAACAAAAATTTAACGCGAATTAATTCTGTGGAATGTGTGTCAGTTAGGGTGTGGAAAGTCCC
CAGGCTCCCCAGCAGGCAGAAGTATGCAAAGCATGCATCTCAATTAGTCAGCAACCAGGTGTGGAAAGTC
CCCAGGCTCCCCAGCAGGCAGAAGTATGCAAAGCATGCATCTCAATTAGTCAGCAACCATAGTCCCGCCC
CTAACTCCGCCCATCCCGCCCCTAACTCCGCCCAGTTCCGCCCATTCTCCGCCCCATGGCTGACTAATTT
TTTTTATTTATGCAGAGGCCGAGGCCGCCTCTGCCTCTGAGCTATTCCAGAAGTAGTGAGGAGGCTTTTT
TGGAGGCCTAGGCTTTTGCAAAAAGCTCCCGGGAGCTTGTATATCCATTTTCGGATCTGATCAAGAGACA
GGATGAGGATCGTTTCGCATGATTGAACAAGATGGATTGCACGCAGGTTCTCCGGCCGCTTGGGTGGAGA
GGCTATTCGGCTATGACTGGGCACAACAGACAATCGGCTGCTCTGATGCCGCCGTGTTCCGGCTGTCAGC
GCAGGGGCGCCCGGTTCTTTTTGTCAAGACCGACCTGTCCGGTGCCCTGAATGAACTGCAGGACGAGGCA
GCGCGGCTATCGTGGCTGGCCACGACGGGCGTTCCTTGCGCAGCTGTGCTCGACGTTGTCACTGAAGCGG
GAAGGGACTGGCTGCTATTGGGCGAAGTGCCGGGGCAGGATCTCCTGTCATCTCACCTTGCTCCTGCCGA
GAAAGTATCCATCATGGCTGATGCAATGCGGCGGCTGCATACGCTTGATCCGGCTACCTGCCCATTCGAC
CACCAAGCGAAACATCGCATCGAGCGAGCACGTACTCGGATGGAAGCCGGTCTTGTCGATCAGGATGATC
TGGACGAAGAGCATCAGGGGCTCGCGCCAGCCGAACTGTTCGCCAGGCTCAAGGCGCGCATGCCCGACGG
CGAGGATCTCGTCGTGACCCATGGCGATGCCTGCTTGCCGAATATCATGGTGGAAAATGGCCGCTTTTCT
GGATTCATCGACTGTGGCCGGCTGGGTGTGGCGGACCGCTATCAGGACATAGCGTTGGCTACCCGTGATA
TTGCTGAAGAGCTTGGCGGCGAATGGGCTGACCGCTTCCTCGTGCTTTACGGTATCGCCGCTCCCGATTC
GCAGCGCATCGCCTTCTATCGCCTTCTTGACGAGTTCTTCTGAGCGGGACTCTGGGGTTCGAAATGACCG
ACCAAGCGACGCCCAACCTGCCATCACGAGATTTCGATTCCACCGCCGCCTTCTATGAAAGGTTGGGCTT
CGGAATCGTTTTCCGGGACGCCGGCTGGATGATCCTCCAGCGCGGGGATCTCATGCTGGAGTTCTTCGCC
CACCCCAACTTGTTTATTGCAGCTTATAATGGTTACAAATAAAGCAATAGCATCACAAATTTCACAAATA
AAGCATTTTTTTCACTGCATTCTAGTTGTGGTTTGTCCAAACTCATCAATGTATCTTATCATGTCTGTAT
ACCGTCGACCTCTAGCTAGAGCTTGGCGTAATCATGGTCATAGCTGTTTCCTGTGTGAAATTGTTATCCG
CTCACAATTCCACACAACATACGAGCCGGAAGCATAAAGTGTAAAGCCTGGGGTGCCTAATGAGTGAGCT
AACTCACATTAATTGCGTTGCGCTCACTGCCCGCTTTCCAGTCGGGAAACCTGTCGTGCCAGCTGCATTA
ATGAATCGGCCAACGCGCGGGGAGAGGCGGTTTGCGTATTGGGCGCTCTTCCGCTTCCTCGCTCACTGAC
TCGCTGCGCTCGGTCGTTCGGCTGCGGCGAGCGGTATCAGCTCACTCAAAGGCGGTAATACGGTTATCCA
CAGAATCAGGGGATAACGCAGGAAAGAACATGTGAGCAAAAGGCCAGCAAAAGGCCAGGAACCGTAAAAA
GGCCGCGTTGCTGGCGTTTTTCCATAGGCTCCGCCCCCCTGACGAGCATCACAAAAATCGACGCTCAAGT
CAGAGGTGGCGAAACCCGACAGGACTATAAAGATACCAGGCGTTTCCCCCTGGAAGCTCCCTCGTGCGCT
CTCCTGTTCCGACCCTGCCGCTTACCGGATACCTGTCCGCCTTTCTCCCTTCGGGAAGCGTGGCGCTTTC
TCATAGCTCACGCTGTAGGTATCTCAGTTCGGTGTAGGTCGTTCGCTCCAAGCTGGGCTGTGTGCACGAA
CCCCCCGTTCAGCCCGACCGCTGCGCCTTATCCGGTAACTATCGTCTTGAGTCCAACCCGGTAAGACACG
ACTTATCGCCACTGGCAGCAGCCACTGGTAACAGGATTAGCAGAGCGAGGTATGTAGGCGGTGCTACAGA
GTTCTTGAAGTGGTGGCCTAACTACGGCTACACTAGAAGAACAGTATTTGGTATCTGCGCTCTGCTGAAG
CCAGTTACCTTCGGAAAAAGAGTTGGTAGCTCTTGATCCGGCAAACAAACCACCGCTGGTAGCGGTGGTT
TTTTTGTTTGCAAGCAGCAGATTACGCGCAGAAAAAAAGGATCTCAAGAAGATCCTTTGATCTTTTCTAC
GGGGTCTGACGCTCAGTGGAACGAAAACTCACGTTAAGGGATTTTGGTCATGAGATTATCAAAAAGGATC
TTCACCTAGATCCTTTTAAATTAAAAATGAAGTTTTAAATCAATCTAAAGTATATATGAGTAAACTTGGT
CTGACAGTTACCAATGCTTAATCAGTGAGGCACCTATCTCAGCGATCTGTCTATTTCGTTCATCCATAGT
TGCCTGACTCCCCGTCGTGTAGATAACTACGATACGGGAGGGCTTACCATCTGGCCCCAGTGCTGCAATG
ATACCGCGAGACCCACGCTCACCGGCTCCAGATTTATCAGCAATAAACCAGCCAGCCGGAAGGGCCGAGC
GCAGAAGTGGTCCTGCAACTTTATCCGCCTCCATCCAGTCTATTAATTGTTGCCGGGAAGCTAGAGTAAG
TAGTTCGCCAGTTAATAGTTTGCGCAACGTTGTTGCCATTGCTACAGGCATCGTGGTGTCACGCTCGTCG
TTTGGTATGGCTTCATTCAGCTCCGGTTCCCAACGATCAAGGCGAGTTACATGATCCCCCATGTTGTGCA
AAAAAGCGGTTAGCTCCTTCGGTCCTCCGATCGTTGTCAGAAGTAAGTTGGCCGCAGTGTTATCACTCAT
GGTTATGGCAGCACTGCATAATTCTCTTACTGTCATGCCATCCGTAAGATGCTTTTCTGTGACTGGTGAG
TACTCAACCAAGTCATTCTGAGAATAGTGTATGCGGCGACCGAGTTGCTCTTGCCCGGCGTCAATACGGG
ATAATACCGCGCCACATAGCAGAACTTTAAAAGTGCTCATCATTGGAAAACGTTCTTCGGGGCGAAAACT
CTCAAGGATCTTACCGCTGTTGAGATCCAGTTCGATGTAACCCACTCGTGCACCCAACTGATCTTCAGCA
TCTTTTACTTTCACCAGCGTTTCTGGGTGAGCAAAAACAGGAAGGCAAAATGCCGCAAAAAAGGGAATAA
GGGCGACACGGAAATGTTGAATACTCATACTCTTCCTTTTTCAATATTATTGAAGCATTTATCAGGGTTA
TTGTCTCATGAGCGGATACATATTTGAATGTATTTAGAAAAATAAACAAATAGGGGTTCCGCGCACATTT
CCCCGAAAAGTGCCACCTGACGTCGACGGATCGGGAGATCTCCCGATCCCCTATGGTGCACTCTCAGTAC
AATCTGCTCTGATGCCGCATAGTTAAGCCAGTATCTGCTCCCTGCTTGTGTGTTGGAGGTCGCTGAGTAG
TGCGCGAGCAAAATTTAAGCTACAACAAGGCAAGGCTTGACCGACAATTGCATGAAGAATCTGCTTAGGG
TTAGGCGTTTTGCGCTGCTTCGCGATGTACGGGCCAGATATACGCGTT
